>Addgene plasmid #27696 | Eps15-pmCherryN1 | addgene full sequence | sequence record 211653 | Addgene NGS Result
GCCTCGGCCTCTGCATAAATAAAAAAAATTAGTCAGCCATGGGGCGGAGAATGGGCGGAACTGGGCGGAG
TTAGGGGCGGGATGGGCGGAGTTAGGGGCGGGACTATGGTTGCTGACTAATTGAGATGCATGCTTTGCAT
ACTTCTGCCTGCTGGGGAGCCTGGGGACTTTCCACACCTGGTTGCTGACTAATTGAGATGCATGCTTTGC
ATACTTCTGCCTGCTGGGGAGCCTGGGGACTTTCCACACCCTAACTGACACACATTCCACAGCTGGTTCT
TTCCGCCTCAGGACTCTTCCTTTTTCAATATTATTGAAGCATTTATCAGGGTTATTGTCTCATGAGCGGA
TACATATTTGAATGTATTTAGAAAAATAAACAAATAGGGGTTCCGCGCACATTTCCCCGAAAAGTGCCAC
CTG
[124 nt withheld, positions 424-547]
C
[91 nt withheld, positions 549-639]
A
[49 nt withheld, positions 641-689]
CCTTTGACGTTGGAGTCCACGTTCTTT
[37 nt withheld, positions 717-753]
ACCCTATCTCGGTCTATTCTTTTGATTTATAAGGGATTTTGCCGATTTCGGCCTATTGGTTAAAAAATGA
GCTGATTTAACAAAAATTTAACGCGAATTTTAACAAAATATTAACGCTTACAATTTACGCCTTAAGATAC
ATTGATGAGTTTGGACAAACCACAACTAGAATGCAGTGAAAAAAATGCTTTATTTGTGAAATTTGTGATG
CTATTGCTTTATTTGTAACCATTATAAGCTGCAATAAACAAGTTAACAACAACAATTGCATTCATTTTAT
GTTTCAGGTTCAGGGGGAGGTGTGGGAGGTTTTTTAAAGCAAGTAAAACCTCTACAAATGTGGTATGGCT
GATTATGATCTAGAGTCGCGGCCGCTTTATTGTACAGCTCGTCCATGCCGCCGGTGGAGTGGCGGCCCTC
GGCGCGTTCGTACTGTTCCACGATGGTGTAGTCCTCGTTGTGGGAGGTGATGTCCAACTTGATGTTGACG
TTGTAGGCGCCGGGCAGCTGCACGGGCTTCTTGGCCTTGTAGGTGGTCTTGACCTCAGCGTCGTAGTGGC
CGCCGTCCTTCAGCTTCAGCCTCTGCTTGATCTCGCCCTTCAGGGCGCCGTCCTCGGGGTACATCCGCTC
GGAGGAGGCCTCCCAGCCCATGGTCTTCTTCTGCATTACGGGGCCGTCGGAGGGGAAGTTGGTGCCGCGC
AGCTTCACCTTGTAGATGAACTCGCCGTCCTGCAGGGAGGAGTCCTGGGTCACGGTCACCACGCCGCCGT
CCTCGAAGTTCATCACGCGCTCCCACTTGAAGCCCTCGGGGAAGGACAGCTTCAAGTAGTCGGGGATGTC
GGCGGGGTGCTTCACGTAGGCCTTGGAGCCGTACATGAACTGAGGGGACAGGATGTCCCAGGCGAAGGGC
AGGGGGCCACCCTTGGTCACCTTCAGCTTGGCGGTCTGGGTGCCCTCGTAGGGGCGGCCCTCGCCCTCGC
CCTCGATCTCGAACTCGTGGCCGTTCACGGAGCCCTCCATGTGCACCTTGAAGCGCATGAACTCCTTGAT
GATGGCCATGTTATCCTCCTCGCCCTTGCTCACCATGGTGGCGACCGGTGGATCCCGGGCCAGCTGACCC
TTGGTCGAACCCGAGGTCGAACCCATCCGTGCTTCTGATATCTCAGATTTGCTGAGTGCAATAGCCAGTT
CTAAGTCTTCTTGTTCCTGCTGATTTAGTCGGGCAAGCCTCTGCTCTTCCTCTCTCTCACTTTCCCTCTT
GGCCCATTCGATCATATCTTCTTCAGAGGGATAAGCACTGAAGTTGGCAAAATTGCTTGGATCAGCCTCT
TTATTGGTAGTGGTAGTAGCAGAAGTGAATGGATCACAAAATATTTCAGGATCTTTTTCTTTGGGGCTAT
CGTTGCCTGGGAAAGGCTGAAATGGATCATTCAGTTTAAAGGGATCAGGAGAATCCAATTTGTTGATGGA
TCTTTTCCCAGGTGGTAGAGGGCAGGGTCTTGTTGGAGTTCCGATCTTTGGTGGCAGTGCTGGGGGTTCA
TCTTCACTTTTGACCGATGTTTCCTCAAATACATTTTTTGTAATCACTACGTTGCTGACAGAGCTCGATG
TGGCTGAACGAAAAGGATCTTCATTGTTGACCTTTGACAATGTGCTGAAGTCAGCAAATCCACCTCCAAA
TGATTCATTCCCAAAAACAGAAGCAAAGGGGTCTGTGGCTGAATCGCTTGCTGCAACAACTGTTCCACCA
GGAGCAAAAGGATCATTGTGCTTCAACGTTTCTACCGATGTAATACTGCTATTGTTGGCTGCACTGAAAG
GGTCAGTGCTTGAAGTGGCAAAAGGATCAGTAGATTGCCTGAAGAAACAGTCTGATGCAAATGGATCTGA
ACCTTTGAAAGGATCACCACCAAATGGATCGATTTTTCCAAAAGGATCATCCTTGAAAGGATCACTGCCA
ACAAAAGGATCAGACTGGAAAAAATCCAAGTTTGTATCTGCAACTGGACCTGTCAGCGAACTTGAGTCTA
CATTAAATGGATCTTCCTCTTTTGAATGTCTATTATTGTCGAGTTCAGAACAAACTTTTTCAGTAACAGC
TGTAGTCACCTCATTTTCATCAGTCACACCAGAAGGCAGTAGTTCAGGACTACTTCTTGCTGGAGATTCC
TGGTGTATGGGCTCAGACTCTAGGTTGCTCTGGCCTTCAACATGTTCATTAAGGTTGGCTGTTTCACTGC
TGCTGGTGCTGAGGCTGCAATAATCTGTAGCTCCGTTTACAAGAATGCTGTGTGGGCTACTGCACCAATT
TAACTGACTATTATGATTTTCCAAATCTTTCATTTCCATCAGTTTCATTTGCATTGAACTAATTTCCTGT
TGTGAATCTTGTAGGTGCTGCTGAAGAGGTTCCAACTGAGCCTTCCCTGACTCTACACTCTCCTCCAATT
CTGCTGTTTCTTGCTGTAGACGGCTCAGCTCTTCTCTAGCTTTTGCCAATTCTTCTTCGTAAGTGGAGAT
CTGCGATTCCTGACTAGTTAATTCAGCTTTCAGAGAAGAGATCAGTTGGGCCTCCTCAGCACATTTCTTT
CTGACTTCCTTGAGTTGCTCCTCCAGCTGGGCTTTCTGCTCATCCAGTTCATCAAGGAGTTCCTGTACCT
GCTGTTTCTGGGCCTGTAGTTTTTGCAGATTAGTATTCTCCCTTTGAACTTCATCTTGAAGATCCTGAAC
CTCACTTGTCCTCTGTTTAATAGTATCTTCCTTCTCCTTAAGGTCCTGTTCCACATTATTCTTTTCCCTC
TGTAGGTCAACTATTTCATTGTTAAGAGTATCTAGTTCCTTAATAGCAGAGAAATCTGCAACAGGACTTG
ATCCTATGATGTTCTTTTGTAAACTGGCCCTGTCTGATGGTGGAATCATTTCAGGAGTAAGAACGTGAGG
AGGATCAATGCCCTTGATTAACTTCTGACTGATTAAGTGAAAAGCCAAGGCAAACTGATCCTTTGAAAGC
TTCCCACAGTCCTTTGTGTCGCATAATGACCATATATGGGCTAGTAAGGTAGAAGGTAAACCTGTTTTCA
AGAATATTTCACGGACCTCCAATCCAGACACAAATCCGTCCATATCTTTATCAGTTTTCAGGAAGATTTC
ATCATATTTAGCTTTTTCTGCAGGGGATACAACCCACGTTTTTCTCTTAGATGGTGGCACCAAGGCTGGA
GGCAAGGACATTGGCACAGGTTCTTTCTCCAGTGCACAGTATACCAAAAACATGGCAACTGCAAACTCAT
CTCTGTCAAGCATTCCATCATGGTCAATATCACTCAACTCCCAAACTCTTCCAAGGATATCCACAGGTAA
CTTAGAGTTGAGCAACACTGGTTTCACTTTATCACCAGACAGAAATCCATTCACTGGGCTTAAACTATCA
AATATTGCATCATATTTGGCCTTATCTTCAGGTTTTACAGCCCATGGGAGCTCAGCTGCAGAGGTTCCAC
TGATTAGCAAAGGACTACTGGTATCATGAAATCTTGGTGGAGGAACAGCCAGGTTCAAACTACTTAGTGA
AACTTCCAATCCATTCTGGGCACATGCCACAAGACGCAAAGCAACAAAGAATTCTTGTTTGTTCAGGATA
CCTTTGCCATCTGTGTCGGCTAAATCCCAAATCTTTCCAAGTATCAAGTCTGGAAGCCCTGATTTTTTCA
GGAAAGCAGCAGCATCAGAAGCCAACACCCTTCCAGTATTGCCTGTATCAACCTGTCTATAGTATTTTTC
ATATACAGGATTCCCACTTGATAACTGTGTCAGGGAGAGCTGGGCCGCCGCAGCCATGGTCTCGAGATCT
GAGTCCGGTAGCGCTAGCGGATCTGACGGTTCACTAAACCAGCTCTGCTTATATAGACCTCCCACCGTAC
ACGCCTACCGCCCATTTGCGTCAATGGGGCGGAGTTGTTACGACATTTTGGAAAGTCCCGTTGATTTTGG
TGCCAAAACAAACTCCCATTGACGTCAATGGGGTGGAGACTTGGAAATCCCCGTGAGTCAAACCGCTATC
CACGCCCATTGATGTACTGCCAAAACCGCATCACCATGGTAATAGCGATGACTAATACGTAGATGTACTG
CCAAGTAGGAAAGTCCCATAAGGTCATGTACTGGGCATAATGCCAGGCGGGCCATTTACCGTCATTGACG
TCAATAGGGGGCGTACTTGGCATATGATACACTTGATGTACTGCCAAGTGGGCAGTTTACCGTAAATACT
CCACCCATTGACGTCAATGGAAAGTCCCTATTGGCGTTACTATGGGAACATACGTCATTATTGACGTCAA
TGGGCGGGGGTCGTTGGGCGGTCAGCCAGGCGGGCCATTTACCGTAAGTTATGTAACGCGGAACTCCATA
TATGGGCTATGAACTAATGACCCCGTAATTGATTACTATTAATAACTAATGCATGGCGGTAATACGGTTA
TCCACAGAATCAGGGGATAACGCAGGAAAGAACATGTGAGCAAAAGGCCAGCAAAAGGCCAGGAACCGTA
AAAAGGCCGCGTTGCTGGCGTTTTTCCATAGGCTCCGCCCCCCTGACGAGCATCACAAAAATCGACGCTC
AAGTCAGAGGTGGCGAAACCCGACAGGACTATAAAGATACCAGGCGTTTCCCCCTGGAAGCTCCCTCGTG
CGCTCTCCTGTTCCGACCCTGCCGCTTACCGGATACCTGTCCGCCTTTCTCCCTTCGGGAAGCGTGGCGC
TTTCTCATAGCTCACGCTGTAGGTATCTCAGTTCGGTGTAGGTCGTTCGCTCCAAGCTGGGCTGTGTGCA
CGAACCCCCCGTTCAGCCCGACCGCTGCGCCTTATCCGGTAACTATCGTCTTGAGTCCAACCCGGTAAGA
CACGACTTATCGCCACTGGCAGCAGCCACTGGTAACAGGATTAGCAGAGCGAGGTATGTAGGCGGTGCTA
CAGAGTTCTTGAAGTGGTGGCCTAACTACGGCTACACTAGAAGAACAGTATTTGGTATCTGCGCTCTGCT
GAAGCCAGTTACCTTCGGAAAAAGAGTTGGTAGCTCTTGATCCGGCAAACAAACCACCGCTGGTAGCGGT
GGTTTTTTTGTTTGCAAGCAGCAGATTACGCGCAGAAAAAAAGGATCTCAAGAAGATCCTTTGATCTTTT
CTACGGGGTCTGACGCTCAGTGGAACGAAAACTCACGTTAAGGGATTTTGGTCATGAGATTATCAAAAAG
GATCTTCACCTAGATCCTTTTAAATTAAAAATGAAGTTTTAAATCAATCTAAAGTATATATGAGTAACCT
GAGGCTATGGCAGGGCCTGCCGCCCCGACGTTGGCTGCGAGCCCTGGGCCTTCACCCGAACTTGGGGGGT
GGGGTGGGGAAAAGGAAGAAACGCGGGCGTATTGGCCCCAATGGGGTCTCGGTGGGGTATCGACAGAGTG
CCAGCCCTGGGACCGAACCCCGCGTTTATGAACAAACGACCCAACACCGTGCGTTTTATTCTGTCTTTTT
ATTGCCGTCATAGCGCGGGTTCCTTCCGGTATTGTCTCCTTCCGTGTTTCAGTTAGCCTCCCCCTAGGGT
GGGCGAAGAACTCCAGCATGAGATCCCCGCGCTGGAGGATCATCCAGCCGGCGTCCCGGAAAACGATTCC
GAAGCCCAACCTTTCATAGAAGGCGGCGGTGGAATCGAAATCTCGTGATGGCAGGTTGGGCGTCGCTTGG
TCGGTCATTTCGAACCCCAGAGTCCCGCTCAGAAGAACTCGTCAAGAAGGCGATAGAAGGCGATGCGCTG
CGAATCGGGAGCGGCGATACCGTAAAGCACGAGGAAGCGGTCAGCCCATTCGCCGCCAAGCTCTTCAGCA
ATATCACGGGTAGCCAACGCTATGTCCTGATAGCGGTCCGCCACACCCAGCCGGCCACAGTCGATGAATC
CAGAAAAGCGGCCATTTTCCACCATGATATTCGGCAAGCAGGCATCGCCATGGGTCACGACGAGATCCTC
GCCGTCGGGCATGCTCGCCTTGAGCCTGGCGAACAGTTCGGCTGGCGCGAGCCCCTGATGCTCTTCGTCC
AGATCATCCTGATCGACAAGACCGGCTTCCATCCGAGTACGTGCTCGCTCGATGCGATGTTTCGCTTGGT
GGTCGAATGGGCAGGTAGCCGGATCAAGCGTATGCAGCCGCCGCATTGCATCAGCCATGATGGATACTTT
CTCGGCAGGAGCAAGGTGAGATGACAGGAGATCCTGCCCCGGCACTTCGCCCAATAGCAGCCAGTCCCTT
CCCGCTTCAGTGACAACGTCGAGCACAGCTGCGCAAGGAACGCCCGTCGTGGCCAGCCACGATAGCCGCG
CTGCCTCGTCTTGCAGTTCATTCAGGGCACCGGACAGGTCGGTCTTGACAAAAAGAACCGGGCGCCCCTG
CGCTGACAGCCGGAACACGGCGGCATCAGAGCAGCCGATTGTCTGTTGTGCCCAGTCATAGCCGAATAGC
CTCTCCACCCAAGCGGCCGGAGAACCTGCGTGCAATCCATCTTGTTCAATCATGCGAAACGATCCTCATC
CTGTCTCTTGATCGATCTTTGCAAAAGCCTAGGCCTCCAAAAAAGCCTCCTCACTACTTCTGGAATAGCT
CAGAGGCCGAGGCG
Features (pLannotate 1.2.2; 16 found; start..end, strand, type, name):
    293..397     -  promoter       AmpR promoter: bla
    424..852     +  rep_origin     f1 ori (sequence partly withheld): f1 bacteriophage origin of replication; arrow indicates direction of (+) strand synthesis
    886..1007    -  polyA_signal   SV40 poly(A) signal: SV40 polyadenylation signal
   1030..1113    -  CDS            large T antigen (fragment): large T antigen from SV40 (simian virus 40)
   1133..1839    -  CDS            mCherry (fragment): monomeric derivative of DsRed fluorescent protein (Shaner et al., 2004) mammalian codon-optimized
   1847..1864    -  misc_feature   MCS (fragment): multiple cloning site
   1903..4590    -  CDS            EPS15: EPS15_HUMAN - Also known as AF1P. Experimental evidence at protein level: Swiss-Prot protein existence level 1. Involved in cell growth regulation. May be involved in the regulation of mitogenic signals and control of cell proliferation. Involved in the internalization of ligand-inducible receptors of the receptor tyrosine kinase (RTK) type, in particular EGFR. Plays a role in the assembly of clathrin-coated pits (CCPs). Acts as a clathrin adapter required for post-Golgi trafficking. Seems to be involved in CCPs maturation including invagination or budding. Involved in endocytosis of integrin
   4594..4621    -  misc_feature   MCS (fragment): multiple cloning site
   4644..4847    -  promoter       CMV promoter: human cytomegalovirus (CMV) immediate early promoter
   4848..5151    -  enhancer       CMV enhancer: human cytomegalovirus immediate early enhancer
   5326..5914    -  rep_origin     ori: high-copy-number ColE1/pMB1/pBR322/pUC origin of replication
   6136..6152    +  polyA_signal   bGH poly(A) signal (fragment): bovine growth hormone polyadenylation signal
   6243..6290    -  polyA_signal   HSV TK poly(A) signal: herpes simplex virus thymidine kinase polyadenylation signal (Cole and Stacy, 1985)
   6349..6501    -  CDS            ble (fragment): BLE_KLEPN - Experimental evidence at protein level: Swiss-Prot protein existence level 1. Binding protein with a strong affinity to the bleomycin family of antibiotics. Binds to CL990; an antimitotic-antibiotic compound. From Klebsiella pneumoniae.
   6522..7316    -  CDS            NeoR/KanR: aminoglycoside phosphotransferase from Tn5; aph(3')-II (or nptII); confers resistance to neomycin, kanamycin, and G418 (Geneticin®)
   7351..291     -  promoter       SV40 promoter (across the origin): SV40 enhancer and early promoter
