[The description below was written by a language model from this plasmid's Addgene catalogue record and pLannotate feature annotations shown in this document.]
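Description:
Eps15-pmCherryN1 is a mammalian expression plasmid built on the Clontech pmCherry-N1 backbone and carrying human EPS15 fused at its C terminus to the monomeric red fluorescent protein mCherry. The roughly 2.7 kb EPS15 coding sequence was inserted between the XhoI and XmaI sites of the multiple cloning site, both of which remain intact, placing it in frame upstream of mCherry. Transcription of the fusion is driven by the human cytomegalovirus immediate early enhancer and promoter and terminated by an SV40 polyadenylation signal, giving strong constitutive expression in transfected mammalian cells. The sequenced plasmid is about 7.4 kb.

The plasmid replicates in E. coli from a ColE1/pUC-type origin; the feature annotation calls this origin high copy, whereas the catalogue entry lists the plasmid as low copy. An f1 origin is also present, which allows single-stranded DNA production. A single Tn5 aminoglycoside phosphotransferase gene (NeoR/KanR) serves both hosts: a bacterial bla-type promoter drives it for kanamycin selection in E. coli, while the adjacent SV40 enhancer/early promoter, paired with an HSV TK polyadenylation signal, drives it in mammalian cells for G418 selection of stable lines. Short annotated fragments of ble, the bGH poly(A) signal and SV40 large T antigen appear to be backbone remnants or partial matches, not functional elements.

EPS15 is an endocytic adaptor involved in the assembly and maturation of clathrin-coated pits and in the internalisation of receptors such as EGFR. The associated study surveyed the molecular dynamics of mammalian clathrin-mediated endocytosis, so the construct is suited to live-cell fluorescence imaging of EPS15 recruitment to endocytic sites.
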