Addgene plasmid #27696: Eps15-pmCherryN1
Depositing lab: Christien Merrifield. Depositing organization: MRC Laboratory of Molecular Biology. Publication: A high precision survey of the molecular dynamics of Mammalian clathrin-mediated endocytosis. Taylor MJ, Perrais D, Merrifield CJ. PLoS Biol. 2011 Mar . 9(3):e1000604. 10.1371/journal.pbio.1000604 PubMed 21445324.
Backbone
  Vector backbone: pmCherry-N1
  Backbone manufacturer: Clontech
  Backbone size w/o insert (bp): 4722
  Vector type: Mammalian Expression
  Selectable markers: Neomycin (select with G418)
Growth in bacteria
  Bacterial resistance: Kanamycin, 50 μg/mL
  Growth temperature: 37°C
  Growth strain: DH5alpha
  Copy number: Low Copy
Gene/Insert
  Gene/Insert name: Eps15
  Species: H. sapiens (human)
  Insert size (bp): 2700
  Entrez Gene: EPS15 (a.k.a. AF-1P, AF1P, MLLT5)
  Tag / fusion protein: mCherry (C terminal on insert)
  Cloning method: Restriction Enzyme; 5′ cloning site XhoI (not destroyed); 3′ cloning site XmaI (not destroyed)
  Sequencing primers: 5′ CMV-F; 3′ mCherry-R 5'-TTGGTCACCTTCAGCTTGG
Terms and licenses: Academic/Nonprofit Terms; Industry Terms: Not Available to Industry
How to cite: Eps15-pmCherryN1 was a gift from Christien Merrifield (Addgene plasmid # 27696 ; http://n2t.net/addgene:27696 ; RRID:Addgene_27696)
