>Addgene plasmid #27696 | Eps15-pmCherryN1 | addgene partial sequence | sequence record 55538 | SV40pA-R 5'-GAAATTTGTGATGCTATTGC-3'
ATTGCATTCATTTTATGTTTCAGGTTCAGGGGGAGGTGTGGGAGGTTTTTTAAAGCAAGTAAAACCTCTA
CAAATGTGGTATGGCTGATTATGATCTAGAGTCGCGGCCGCTTTATTGTACAGCTCGTCCATGCCGCCGG
TGGAGTGGCGGCCCTCGGCGCGTTCGTACTGTTCCACGATGGTGTAGTCCTCGTTGTGGGAGGTGATGTC
CAACTTGATGTTGACGTTGTAGGCGCCGGGCAGCTGCACGGGCTTCTTGGCCTTGTAGGTGGTCTTGACC
TCAGCGTCGTAGTGGCCGCCGTCCTTCAGCTTCAGCCTCTGCTTGATCTCGCCCTTCAGGGCGCCGTCCT
CGGGGTACATCCGCTCGGAGGAGGCCTCCCAGCCCATGGTCTTCTTCTGCATTACGGGGCCGTCGGAGGG
GAAGTTGGTGCCGCGCAGCTTCACCTTGTAGATGAACTCGCCGTCCTGCAGGGAGGAGTCCTGGGTCACG
GTCACCACGCCGCCGTCCTCGAAGTTCATCACGCGCTCCCACTTGAAGCCCTCGGGGAAGGACAGCTTCA
AGTAGTCGGGGATGTCGGCGGGGTGCTTCACGTAGGCCTTGGAGCCGTACATGAACTGAGGGGACAGGAT
GTCCCAGGCGAAGGGCAGGGGGCCACCCTTGGTCACCTTCAGCTTGGCGGTCTGGGTGCCCTCGTAGGGG
CGGCCCTCGCCCTCGCCCTCGATCTCGAACTCGTGGCCGTTCACGGAGCCCTCCATGTGCACCTTGAAGC
GCATGAACTCCTT
