>Addgene plasmid #27696 | Eps15-pmCherryN1 | addgene partial sequence | sequence record 56693 | hEps15-R 5'-ggaacagccaggttcaaactac
ATCATCATTCTGGGCACATGCCACAAGACGCAAAGCAACAAAGAATTCTTGTTTGTTCAGGATACCTTTG
CCATCTGTGTCGGCTAAATCCCAAATCTTTCCAAGTATCAAGTCTGGAAGCCCTGATTTTTTCAGGAAAG
CAGCAGCATCAGAAGCCAACACCCTTCCAGTATTGCCTGTATCAACCTGTCTATAGTATTTTTCATATAC
AGGATTCCCACTTGATAACTGTGTCAGGGAGAGCTGGGCCGCCGCAGCCATGGTCTCGAGATCTGAGTCC
GGTAGCGCTAGCGGATCTGACGGTTCACTAAACCAGCTCTGCTTATATAGACCTCCCACCGTACACGCCT
ACCGCCCATTTGCGTCAATGGGGCGGAGTTGTTACGACATTTTGGAAAGTCCCGTTGATTTTGGTGCCAA
AACAAACTCCCATTGACGTCAATGGGGTGGAGACTTGGAAATCCCCGTGAGTCAAACCGCTATCCACGCC
CATTGATGTACTGCCAAAACCGCATCACCATGGTAATAGCGATGACTAATACGTAGATGTACTGCCAAGT
AGGAAAGTCCCATAAGGTCATGTACTGGGCATAATGCCAGGCGGGCCATTTACCGTCATTGACGTCAATA
GGGGGCGTACTTGGCATATGATACACTTGATGTACTGCCAAGTGGGCAGTTTACCGTAAATACTCCACCC
ATTGACGTCAATGGAAAGTCCCTATTGGCGTTACTATGGGAACATACGTCATTATTGACGTCAATGGGCG
GGGGTCGTTGGGCGGTCAGCCAGGCGGGCCATTTACCGTAAGTTATGTAACGCGGAACTCCATATATGGG
CTATGAACTAATGACCCCGTAATTGATTACTATTAATAACTAATGCA
