>Addgene plasmid #27696 | Eps15-pmCherryN1 | addgene partial sequence | sequence record 56694 | mCherry-R 5'-TTGGTCACCTTCAGCTTGG-3'
GCCCTCGCCCTCGATCTCGAACTCGTGGCCGTTCACGGAGCCCTCCATGTGCACCTTGAAGCGCATGAAC
TCCTTGATGATGGCCATGTTATCCTCCTCGCCCTTGCTCACCATGGTGGCGACCGGTGGATCCCGGGCCA
GCTGACCCTTGGTCGAACCCGAGGTCGAACCCATCCGTGCTTCTGATATCTCAGATTTGCTGAGTGCAAT
AGCCAGTTCTAAGTCTTCTTGTTCCTGCTGATTTAGTCGGGCAAGCCTCTGCTCTTCCTCTCTCTCACTT
TCCCTCTTGGCCCATTCGATCATATCTTCTTCAGAGGGATAAGCACTGAAGTTGGCAAAATTGCTTGGAT
CAGCCTCTTTATTGGTAGTGGTAGTAGCAGAAGTGAATGGATCACAAAATATTTCAGGATCTTTTTCTTT
GGGGCTATCGTTGCCTGGGAAAGGCTGAAATGGATCATTCAGTTTAAAGGGATCAGGAGAATCCAATTTG
TTGATGGATCTTTTCCCAGGTGGTAGAGGGCAGGGTCTTGTTGGAGTTCCGATCTTTGGTGGCAGTGCTG
GGGGTTCATCTTCACTTTTGACCGATGTTTCCTCAAATACATTTTTTGTAATCACTACGTTGCTGACAGA
GCTCGATGTGGCTGAACGAAAAGGATCTTCATTGTTGACCTTTGACAATGTGCTGAAGTCAGCAAATCCA
CCTCCAAATGATTCATTCCCAAAAACAGAAGCAAAGGGGTCTGTGGCTGAATCGCTTGCTGCAACAACTG
TTCCACCAGGAGCAAAAGGATCATTGT
